Addgene plasmid #129979: pRDAX-439 N-Tag Venus210[2] L10 FKBP mCherry
Purpose: PPI (BiFC/TriFC) assay vector
Depositing lab: Gary Lewin. Depositing organization: Max-Delbrueck-Centrum fuer Molekulare Medizin (MDC).
Backbone
  Vector backbone: custom built
  Vector type: Mammalian Expression
Growth in bacteria
  Bacterial resistance: Ampicillin, 100 μg/mL
  Growth temperature: 37°C
  Growth strain: DH5alpha
  Copy number: High Copy
Gene/Insert
  Gene/Insert name: FKBP
  Species: M. musculus (mouse)
  Cloning method: Restriction Enzyme; 5′ cloning site unknown (unknown if destroyed); 3′ cloning site unknown (unknown if destroyed)
Terms and licenses: Academic/Nonprofit Terms; Industry Terms: Not Available to Industry
How to cite: pRDAX-439 N-Tag Venus210[2] L10 FKBP mCherry was a gift from Gary Lewin (Addgene plasmid # 129979 ; http://n2t.net/addgene:129979 ; RRID:Addgene_129979)
