[The description below was written by a language model from this plasmid's Addgene catalogue record and pLannotate feature annotations shown in this document.]
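Description:
pRDAX-439 N-Tag Venus210[2] L10 FKBP mCherry is a custom-built mammalian expression plasmid of about 6.3 kb designed as a protein–protein interaction assay vector for bimolecular or trimolecular fluorescence complementation (BiFC/TriFC). It is propagated in E. coli through a high-copy ColE1/pUC-type origin and selected with ampicillin via the β-lactamase gene and its own promoter. No mammalian selection marker is annotated, which fits transient transfection use.

The expression cassette is driven by the human CMV immediate early enhancer and promoter, followed by a chimeric β-globin/immunoglobulin intron that promotes efficient processing of the transcript. The first open reading frame begins with a short GFP-family fragment of under 100 nt. The annotation tool matched it to an Aequorea-derived protein, but judging by the construct name it is most likely the small C-terminal piece of Venus split at position 210. This fragment sits at the N-terminus of the FKBP insert, with a short gap between them that presumably corresponds to the "L10" linker. The catalogue lists FKBP as mouse, while the feature table matches the region to DmrB, the F36V variant of FKBP12; the record does not resolve which description is exact.

Downstream, an EMCV IRES directs translation of mCherry from the same transcript, giving a red signal that reports transfection and expression level independently of complementation. A second chimeric intron, WPRE, and bGH and rabbit β-globin polyadenylation signals complete the unit. Yellow fluorescence would be reconstituted only when the tagged FKBP is brought close to partner proteins carrying the complementary Venus fragments. FKBP probably serves here as a well-characterised test or control interactor, although the record does not say so.
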