Features (pLannotate 1.2.2; 17 found; start..end, strand, type, name):
    155..532     +  enhancer       CMV enhancer: human cytomegalovirus immediate early enhancer
    534..733     +  promoter       CMV promoter: human cytomegalovirus (CMV) immediate early promoter
    872..1004    +  intron         chimeric intron: chimera between introns from human β-globin and immunoglobulin heavy chain genes
   1028..1114    +  CDS            GFPxm181uv (fragment): GFPxm181uv is a basic (constitutively fluorescent) long stokes shift fluorescent protein published in 2006, derived from Aequorea macrodactyla.
   1145..1465    +  CDS            DmrB: F36V mutant of FK506-binding protein FKBP12 binds synthetic ligands that do not bind wild-type FKBP
   1482..2068    +  misc_feature   IRES2: internal ribosome entry site (IRES) of the encephalomyocarditis virus (EMCV)
   2069..2776    +  CDS            mCherry: mCherry is a basic (constitutively fluorescent) red fluorescent protein published in 2004, derived from Discosoma sp.. It is reported to be a very rapidly-maturing monomer with low acid sensitivity.
   2825..2957    +  intron         chimeric intron: chimera between introns from human β-globin and immunoglobulin heavy chain genes
   2966..3554    +  misc_feature   WPRE: woodchuck hepatitis virus posttranscriptional regulatory element
   3558..3574    +  misc_feature   MCS (fragment): pUC18/19 multiple cloning site
   3587..3698    +  polyA_signal   bGH poly(A) signal: bovine growth hormone polyadenylation signal
   3794..3812    -  promoter       T3 promoter: promoter for bacteriophage T3 RNA polymerase
   3871..3945    +  CDS            HBB (fragment): HBB_PONPY - Experimental evidence at transcript level: Swiss-Prot protein existence level 2. Involved in oxygen transport from the lung to the various peripheral tissues. From Pongo pygmaeus (Bornean orangutan).
   4016..4071    +  polyA_signal   β-globin poly(A) signal: rabbit β-globin polyadenylation signal (Gil and Proudfoot, 1987)
   4450..5038    -  rep_origin     ori: high-copy-number ColE1/pMB1/pBR322/pUC origin of replication
   5209..6069    -  CDS            AmpR: β-lactamase; bla; confers resistance to ampicillin, carbenicillin, and related antibiotics
   6070..6174    -  promoter       AmpR promoter: bla
>Addgene plasmid #129979 | pRDAX-439 N-Tag Venus210[2] L10 FKBP mCherry | depositor full sequence | sequence record 249357 | Full Sequence
GCCTGCCTCCAGGCCTCAATATTGGCCATTAGCCATATTATTCATTGGTTATATAGCATAAATCAATATT
GGCTATTGGCCATTGCATACGTTGTATCTATATCATAATATGTACATTTATATTGGCTCATGTCCAATAT
GACCGCCATGTTGGCATTGATTATTGACTAGTTATTAATAGTAATCAATTACGGGGTCATTAGTTCATAG
CCCATATATGGAGTTCCGCGTTACATAACTTACGGTAAATGGCCCGCCTGGCTGACCGCCCAACGACCCC
CGCCCATTGACGTCAATAATGACGTATGTTCCCATAGTAACGCCAATAGGGACTTTCCATTGACGTCAAT
GGGTGGAGTATTTACGGTAAACTGCCCACTTGGCAGTACATCAAGTGTATCATATGCCAAGTCCGCCCCC
TATTGACGTCAATGACGGTAAATGGCCCGCCTGGCATTATGCCCAGTACATGACCTTACGGGACTTTCCT
ACTTGGCAGTACATCTACGTATTAGTCATCGCTATTACCATGGTGATGCGGTTTTGGCAGTACACCAATG
GGCGTGGATAGCGGTTTGACTCACGGGGATTTCCAAGTCTCCACCCCATTGACGTCAATGGGAGTTTGTT
TTGGCACCAAAATCAACGGGACTTTCCAAAATGTCGTAATAACCCCGCCCCGTTGACGCAAATGGGCGGT
AGGCGTGTACGGTGGGAGGTCTATATAAGCAGAGCTCGTTTAGTGAACCGTCAGATCACTAGAAGCTTTA
TTGCGGTAGTTTATCACAGTTAAATTGCTAACGCAGTCAGTGCTTCTGACACAACAGTCTCGAACTTAAG
CTGCAGAAGTTGGTCGTGAGGCACTGGGCAGGTAAGTATCAAGGTTACAAGACAGGTTTAAGGAGACCAA
TAGAAACTGGGCTTGTCGAGACAGAGAAGACTCTTGCGTTTCTGATAGGCACCTATTGGTCTTACTGACA
TCCACTTTGCCTTTCTCTCCACAGGTGTCCACTCCCAGGCCACCATGGATCCCAATGAGAAGAGGGACCA
TATGGTACTGCTCGAATTCGTGACTGCAGCAGGCATTACCCTTGGGATGGATGAACTTTATAAGGGGAGC
TCTGCCAGCGGTGGCAGCACCTCCGGAGTGCAGGTGGAAACCATCTCCCCAGGAGACGGGCGCACCTTCC
CCAAGCGCGGCCAGACCTGCGTGGTGCACTACACCGGGATGCTTGAAGATGGAAAGAAATTTGATTCCTC
CCGGGACAGAAACAAGCCCTTTAAGTTTATGCTAGGCAAGCAGGAGGTGATCCGAGGCTGGGAAGAAGGG
GTTGCCCAGATGAGTGTGGGTCAGAGAGCCAAACTGACTATATCTCCAGATTATGCCTATGGTGCCACTG
GGCACCCAGGCATCATCCCACCACATGCCACTCTCGTCTTCGATGTGGAGCTTCTAAAACTGGAATAAGA
ATTCAGATCCGCCCCTCTCCCTCCCCCCCCCCTAACGTTACTGGCCGAAGCCGCTTGGAATAAGGCCGGT
GTGCGTTTGTCTATATGTTATTTTCCACCATATTGCCGTCTTTTGGCAATGTGAGGGCCCGGAAACCTGG
CCCTGTCTTCTTGACGAGCATTCCTAGGGGTCTTTCCCCTCTCGCCAAAGGAATGCAAGGTCTGTTGAAT
GTCGTGAAGGAAGCAGTTCCTCTGGTAGCTTCTTGAAGACAAACAACGTCTGTAGCGACCCTTTGCAGGC
AGCGGAACCCCCCACCTGGCGACAGGTGCCTCTGCGGCCAAAAGCCACGTGTATAAGATACACCTGCAAA
GGCGGCACAACCCCAGTGCCACGTTGTGAGTTGGATAGTTGTGGAAAGAGTCAAATGGCTCTCCTCAAGC
GTATTCAACAAGGGGCTGAAGGATGCCCAGAAGGTACCCCATTGTATGGGATCTGATCTGGGGCCTCGGT
ACACATGCTTTACATGTGTTTAGTCGAGGTTAAAAAAACGTCTAGGCCCCCCGAACCACGGGGACGTGGT
TTTCCTTTGAAAAACACGATGATAATATGGCCACAACCATGGTGAGCAAGGGCGAGGAGGATAACATGGC
CATCATCAAGGAGTTCATGCGCTTCAAGGTGCACATGGAGGGCTCCGTGAACGGCCACGAGTTCGAGATC
GAGGGCGAGGGCGAGGGCCGCCCCTACGAGGGCACCCAGACCGCCAAGCTGAAGGTGACCAAGGGTGGCC
CCCTGCCCTTCGCCTGGGACATCCTGTCCCCTCAGTTCATGTACGGCTCCAAGGCCTACGTGAAGCACCC
CGCCGACATCCCCGACTACTTGAAGCTGTCCTTCCCCGAGGGCTTCAAGTGGGAGCGCGTGATGAACTTC
GAGGACGGCGGCGTGGTGACCGTGACCCAGGACTCCTCCCTGCAGGACGGCGAGTTCATCTACAAGGTGA
AGCTGCGCGGCACCAACTTCCCCTCCGACGGCCCCGTAATGCAGAAGAAGACCATGGGCTGGGAGGCCTC
CTCCGAGCGGATGTACCCCGAGGACGGCGCCCTGAAGGGCGAGATCAAGCAGAGGCTGAAGCTGAAGGAC
GGCGGCCACTACGACGCTGAGGTCAAGACCACCTACAAGGCCAAGAAGCCCGTGCAGCTGCCCGGCGCCT
ACAACGTCAACATCAAGTTGGACATCACCTCCCACAACGAGGACTACACCATCGTGGAACAGTACGAACG
CGCCGAGGGCCGCCACTCCACCGGCGGCATGGACGAGCTGTACAAGTAAACCGGTGCTCGAGGTACCGAT
GAATAGCTAAGGTCGAGGCCGCAGGTAAGTATCAAGGTTACAAGACAGGTTTAAGGAGACCAATAGAAAC
TGGGCTTGTCGAGACAGAGAAGACTCTTGCGTTTCTGATAGGCACCTATTGGTCTTACTGACATCCACTT
TGCCTTTCTCTCCACAGGTGTCGACAATCAACCTCTGGATTACAAAATTTGTGAAAGATTGACTGGTATT
CTTAACTATGTTGCTCCTTTTACGCTATGTGGATACGCTGCTTTAATGCCTTTGTATCATGCTATTGCTT
CCCGTATGGCTTTCATTTTCTCCTCCTTGTATAAATCCTGGTTGCTGTCTCTTTATGAGGAGTTGTGGCC
CGTTGTCAGGCAACGTGGCGTGGTGTGCACTGTGTTTGCTGACGCAACCCCCACTGGTTGGGGCATTGCC
ACCACCTGTCAGCTCCTTTCCGGGACTTTCGCTTTCCCCCTCCCTATTGCCACGGCGGAACTCATCGCCG
CCTGCCTTGCCCGCTGCTGGACAGGGGCTCGGCTGTTGGGCACTGACAATTCCGTGGTGTTGTCGGGGAA
GCTGACGTCCTTTCCATGGCTGCTCGCCTGTGTTGCCACCTGGATTCTGCGCGGGACGTCCTTCTGCTAC
GTCCCTTCGGCCCTCAATCCAGCGGACCTTCCTTCCCGCGGCCTGCTGCCGGCTCTGCGGCCTCTTCCGC
GTCTTCGCCTTCGCCCTCAGACGAGTCGGATCTCCCTTTGGGCCGCCTCCCCGCCTGGAATTCGAGCTCG
GTACGATCAGCCTCGACTGTGCCTTCTAGTTGCCAGCCATCTGTTGTTTGCCCCTCCCCCGTGCCTTCCT
TGACCCTGGAAGGTGCCACTCCCACTGTCCTTTCCTAATAAAATGAGGAAATTGCATCGCATTGTCTGAG
TAGGTGTCATTCTATTCTGGGGGGTGGGGTGGGGCAGGACAGCAAGGGGGAGGATTGGGAAGACAATAGC
CCAGCTTTTGTTCCCTTTAGTGAGGGTTAATTGCGCGCTTGGCGTAATCATGGTCATAGCTGTTTCCTGT
GTGAAATTGTTATCCGCTAATTCACTCCTCAGGTGCAGGCTGCCTATCAGAAGGTGGTGGCTGGTGTGGC
CAATGCCCTGGCTCACAAATACCACTGAGATCTTTTTCCCTCTGCCAAAAATTATGGGGACATCATGAAG
CCCCTTGAGCATCTGACTTCTGGCTAATAAAGGAAATTTATTTTCATTGCAATAGTGTGTTGGAATTTTT
TGTGTCTCTCACTCGGAAGGACATATGGGAGGGCAAATCATTTAAAACATCAGAATGAGTATTTGGTTTA
GAGTTTGGCAACATATGCCCATATGCTGGCTGCCATGAACAAAGGTTGGCTATAAAGAGGTCATCAGTAT
ATGAAACAGCCCCCTGCTGTCCATTCCTTATTCCATAGAAAAGCCTTGACTTGAGGTTAGATTTTTTTTA
TATTTTGTTTTGTGTTATTTTTTTCTTTAACATCCCTAAAATTTTCCTTACATGTTTTACTAGCCAGATT
TTTCCTCCTCTCCTGACTACTCCCAGTCATAGCTGTCCCTCTTCTCTTATGGAGATCGGCCGGCCGCCGG
CGTCGACGCGCGCGGCCGCGGCGCGCCGTTGCTGGCGTTTTTCCATAGGCTCCGCCCCCCTGACGAGCAT
CACAAAAATCGACGCTCAAGTCAGAGGTGGCGAAACCCGACAGGACTATAAAGATACCAGGCGTTTCCCC
CTGGAAGCTCCCTCGTGCGCTCTCCTGTTCCGACCCTGCCGCTTACCGGATACCTGTCCGCCTTTCTCCC
TTCGGGAAGCGTGGCGCTTTCTCATAGCTCACGCTGTAGGTATCTCAGTTCGGTGTAGGTCGTTCGCTCC
AAGCTGGGCTGTGTGCACGAACCCCCCGTTCAGCCCGACCGCTGCGCCTTATCCGGTAACTATCGTCTTG
AGTCCAACCCGGTAAGACACGACTTATCGCCACTGGCAGCAGCCACTGGTAACAGGATTAGCAGAGCGAG
GTATGTAGGCGGTGCTACAGAGTTCTTGAAGTGGTGGCCTAACTACGGCTACACTAGAAGAACAGTATTT
GGTATCTGCGCTCTGCTGAAGCCAGTTACCTTCGGAAAAAGAGTTGGTAGCTCTTGATCCGGCAAACAAA
CCACCGCTGGTAGCGGTGGTTTTTTTGTTTGCAAGCAGCAGATTACGCGCAGAAAAAAAGGATCTCAAGA
AGATCCTTTGATCTTTTCTACGGGGTCTGACGCTCAGTGGAACGAAAACTCACGTTAAGGGATTTTGGTC
ATGAGATTATCAAAAAGGATCTTCACCTAGATCCTTTTAAATTAAAAATGAAGTTTTAAATCAATCTAAA
GTATATATGAGTAAACTTGGTCTGACAGTTACCAATGCTTAATCAGTGAGGCACCTATCTCAGCGATCTG
TCTATTTCGTTCATCCATAGTTGCCTGACTCCCCGTCGTGTAGATAACTACGATACGGGAGGGCTTACCA
TCTGGCCCCAGTGCTGCAATGATACCGCGAGACCCACGCTCACCGGCTCCAGATTTATCAGCAATAAACC
AGCCAGCCGGAAGGGCCGAGCGCAGAAGTGGTCCTGCAACTTTATCCGCCTCCATCCAGTCTATTAATTG
TTGCCGGGAAGCTAGAGTAAGTAGTTCGCCAGTTAATAGTTTGCGCAACGTTGTTGCCATTGCTACAGGC
ATCGTGGTGTCACGCTCGTCGTTTGGTATGGCTTCATTCAGCTCCGGTTCCCAACGATCAAGGCGAGTTA
CATGATCCCCCATGTTGTGCAAAAAAGCGGTTAGCTCCTTCGGTCCTCCGATCGTTGTCAGAAGTAAGTT
GGCCGCAGTGTTATCACTCATGGTTATGGCAGCACTGCATAATTCTCTTACTGTCATGCCATCCGTAAGA
TGCTTTTCTGTGACTGGTGAGTACTCAACCAAGTCATTCTGAGAATAGTGTATGCGGCGACCGAGTTGCT
CTTGCCCGGCGTCAATACGGGATAATACCGCGCCACATAGCAGAACTTTAAAAGTGCTCATCATTGGAAA
ACGTTCTTCGGGGCGAAAACTCTCAAGGATCTTACCGCTGTTGAGATCCAGTTCGATGTAACCCACTCGT
GCACCCAACTGATCTTCAGCATCTTTTACTTTCACCAGCGTTTCTGGGTGAGCAAAAACAGGAAGGCAAA
ATGCCGCAAAAAAGGGAATAAGGGCGACACGGAAATGTTGAATACTCATACTCTTCCTTTTTCAATATTA
TTGAAGCATTTATCAGGGTTATTGTCTCATGAGCGGATACATATTTGAATGTATTTAGAAAAATAAACAA
ATAGGGGTTCCGCGCACATTTCCCCGAAAAGTGCCACCTGACGTCTAAGAAACCATTATTATCATGACAT
TAACCTATAAAAATAGGCGTATCACGAGGCCCTTTCGTCTACGCGCGCGCCGGCGGCGCGCCGTCGACGG
CCGGCCGCGGCCGC
